>Addgene plasmid #57420 | mEos2-Talin-N-22 | addgene full sequence | sequence record 476040 | Addgene NGS Result
CGTTACATAACTTACGGTAAATGGCCCGCCTGGCTGACCGCCCAACGACCCCCGCCCATTGACGTCAATA
ATGACGTATGTTCCCATAGTAACGCCAATAGGGACTTTCCATTGACGTCAATGGGTGGAGTATTTACGGT
AAACTGCCCACTTGGCAGTACATCAAGTGTATCATATGCCAAGTACGCCCCCTATTGACGTCAATGACGG
TAAATGGCCCGCCTGGCATTATGCCCAGTACATGACCTTATGGGACTTTCCTACTTGGCAGTACATCTAC
GTATTAGTCATCGCTATTACCATGGTGATGCGGTTTTGGCAGTACATCAATGGGCGTGGATAGCGGTTTG
ACTCACGGGGATTTCCAAGTCTCCACCCCATTGACGTCAATGGGAGTTTGTTTTGGCACCAAAATCAACG
GGACTTTCCAAAATGTCGTAACAACTCCGCCCCATTGACGCAAATGGGCGGTAGGCGTGTACGGTGGGAG
GTCTATATAAGCAGAGCTGGTTTAGTGAACCGTCAGATCCGCTAGCGCTACCGGACTCAGATCTCGAGCT
CAAGCTTCGAATTCTAGCCACCATGGTTGCGCTTTCGCTGAAGATTAGCATTGGGAATGTGGTGAAGACG
ATGCAATTTGAGCCATCTACCATGGTGTACGACGCCTGCCGCATGATTCGTGAGCGGATCCCAGAGGCCC
TGGCTGGCCCTCCCAACGACTTTGGGCTCTTTCTGTCAGATGATGACCCCAAAAAAGGCATCTGGCTAGA
GGCTGGGAAAGCTTTGGACTACTACATGCTCCGAAATGGGGACACCATGGAGTACAGAAAAAAGCAGAGA
CCCCTGAAGATACGGATGTTAGACGGAACGGTGAAGACTATCATGGTGGATGACTCCAAGACCGTCACAG
ACATGCTCATGACCATTTGTGCCCGAATTGGTATCACCAACCATGATGAGTATTCACTGGTTCGAGAGCT
GATGGAAGAAAAGAAAGATGAGGGGACAGGGACCCTGAGAAAAGACAAGACCCTACTGCGAGATGAAAAG
AAGATGGAGAAGCTAAAGCAGAAGTTGCACACAGACGATGAGTTGAACTGGCTGGACCATGGGCGGACAC
TGAGGGAACAGGGAGTGGAAGAGCATGAGACGTTGCTGCTGCGGAGAAAGTTCTTCTACTCAGACCAGAA
TGTGGATTCCCGAGACCCTGTACAGCTGAACCTTCTCTATGTGCAGGCACGAGATGACATCCTGAATGGC
TCCCATCCTGTCTCCTTTGACAAGGCCTGTGAATTTGCAGGCTTCCAGTGCCAGATCCAGTTTGGACCTC
ACAATGAACAGAAGCACAAGGCTGGCTTCCTTGACCTGAAGGACTTCCTGCCCAAGGAGTATGTGAAGCA
GAAGGGAGAGCGTAAGATCTTTCAGGCACACAAGAATTGTGGGCAGATGAGTGAAATTGAGGCCAAGGTA
CGCTACGTGAAGCTGGCCCGTTCCCTCAAGACTTACGGTGTCTCCTTCTTCCTAGTCAAGGAAAAGATGA
AGGGGAAGAATAAACTGGTGCCCAGGCTGTTGGGCATCACTAAGGAGTGTGTGATGCGTGTGGATGAGAA
GACCAAGGAGGTGATTCAGGAATGGAGCCTCACCAACATCAAACGCTGGGCTGCCTCTCCCAAGAGCTTT
ACTCTGGACTTTGGAGACTATCAGGATGGCTACTACTCAGTACAGACGACAGAAGGCGAGCAGATCGCAC
AGCTCATTGCTGGCTACATAGATATCATCCTTAAGAAGAAAAAAAGCAAGGACCATTTTGGGCTGGAGGG
AGATGAAGAGTCTACTATGTTGGAGGACTCAGTGTCTCCCAAAAAGTCAACAGTCCTTCAGCAGCAGTAC
AACCGAGTGGGGAAAGTGGAGCACGGCTCTGTGGCTCTGCCAGCCATCATGCGCTCTGGAGCCTCTGGTC
CTGAGAATTTCCAGGTGGGGAGCATGCCACCTGCCCAGCAGCAGATCACCAGTGGCCAGATGCACCGAGG
ACACATGCCACCTCTGACTTCAGCCCAGCAGGCGCTCACTGGAACCATTAACTCCAGCATGCAGGCTGTG
CAGGCTGCCCAGGCCACTCTGGATGACTTTGAGACTCTACCCCCTCTTGGCCAGGATGCTGCCTCCAAAG
CTTGGCGTAAGAACAAGATGGATGAATCAAAGCATGAGATCCACTCCCAGGTAGATGCCATCACAGCTGG
CACTGCCTCTGTGGTAAACCTGACAGCAGGAGATCCTGCAGAGACAGACTATACAGCAGTGGGCTGTGCA
GTCACCACCATCTCTTCCAACCTGACGGAGATGTCCCGTGGGGTGAAGCTATTGGCTGCCCTGCTGGAGG
ATGAAGGCGGCAATGGCCGGCCCCTTCTGCAAGCAGCAAAGGGCCTTGCAGGGGCTGTGTCGGAACTGCT
TCGCAGTGCTCAGCCCGCCAGCGCTGAGCCTCGTCAGAACCTGCTGCAGGCAGCCGGGAACGTGGGCCAG
GCCAGTGGGGAGCTGTTGCAGCAAATTGGGGAAAGTGACACTGACCCCCACTTCCAGGATGTTCTAATGC
AGCTAGCAAACGCAGTGGCAAGTGCTGCAGCCGCCCTGGTCCTCAAGGCCAAGAGTGTGGCCCAGCGCAC
AGAGGATTCCGGGCTTCAGACCCAAGTGATTGCTGCAGCTACGCAATGTGCTCTGTCCACTTCCCAGCTG
GTGGCCTGTACCAAGGTGGTAGCACCTACAATCAGCTCACCTGTGTGCCAAGAACAGCTAGTCGAGGCTG
GGCGACTGGTGGCCAAAGCTGTGGAGGGCTGTGTGTCTGCCTCGCAAGCAGCTACAGAAGATGGACAGCT
GCTTCGAGGGGTAGGAGCAGCAGCCACGGCTGTCACCCAGGCCCTCAATGAGCTGCTGCAGCACGTGAAG
GCCCACGCCACCGGAGCTGGGCCTGCCGGTCGGTATGACCAAGCCACTGATACCATCCTCACCGTCACTG
AAAACATCTTCAGCTCCATGGGTGATGCTGGGGAGATGGTGCGCCAGGCCCGCATCCTGGCCCAAGCCAC
CTCAGACCTGGTCAATGCTATCAAGGCCGATGCTGAGGGGGAGAGTGATCTGGAGAACTCTAGAAAGCTC
CTGAGTGCTGCCAAGATCCTCGCTGATGCCACCGCCAAGATGGTGGAGGCGGCCAAGGGAGCAGCCGCCC
ACCCTGACAGTGAGGAACAGCAGCAGCGACTGCGTGAAGCAGCTGAGGGGCTTCGCATGGCCACCAATGC
AGCTGCGCAGAACGCCATCAAGAAGAAGTTGGTGCAGCGCCTGGAGCATGCAGCCAAGCAAGCTGCAGCC
TCTGCAACACAGACCATTGCTGCAGCCCAACATGCAGCCTCTGCCCCCAAGGCCTCTGCGGGCCCCCAGC
CCCTACTGGTGCAGAGCTGTAAGGCCGTGGCAGAGCAGATTCCGTTGCTGGTGCAGGGTGTCCGAGGAAG
TCAAGCTCAGCCTGACAGCCCTAGTGCTCAGCTCGCCCTCATTGCTGCCAGCCAGAGCTTCCTGCAGCCA
GGTGGGAAGATGGTGGCAGCGGCAAAAGCCTCAGTGCCAACAATTCAGGACCAGGCTTCAGCGATGCAGC
TGAGTCAGTGCGCAAAGAACCTAGGCACTGCCCTGGCCGAGCTGCGCACTGCTGCTCAGAAGGCTCAGGA
GGCATGTGGACCTTTGGAGATGGATTCTGCACTGAGTGTTGTACAAAATCTAGAGAAAGACCTACAGGAA
ATAAAAGCAGCAGCTCGAGATGGCAAGCTTAAGCCCTTACCTGGGGAAACAATGGAGAAGTGTACCCAAG
ATCTTGGCAACAGCACCAAAGCGGTGAGCTCTGCCATCGCCAAGCTGCTGGGGGAGATTGCCCAGGGCAA
CGAGAACTATGCAGGTATTGCAGCTCGGGATGTAGCTGGTGGACTAAGGTCACTAGCCCAGGCTGCGCGG
GGTGTGGCTGCGCTGACATCAGATCCTGCAGTGCAGGCCATTGTGCTTGACACAGCCAGCGACGTTCTGG
ACAAGGCCAGCAGCCTCATTGAAGAGGCAAAAAAAGCATCTGGACACCCAGGGGACCCAGAAAGCCAGCA
AAGGCTTGCTCAGGTAGCTAAAGCAGTGACCCAAGCCCTGAACCGCTGTGTCAGCTGCCTGCCTGGCCAA
AGAGACGTGGATAATGCCCTACGAGCCGTTGGAGATGCCAGCAAGCGACTCCTGAGTGACTTGCTTCCTC
CAAGCACGGGGACATTTCAAGAAGCACAGAGCCGATTGAATGAAGCTGCAGCTGGGTTAAATCAGGCCGC
CACAGAACTGGTGCAAGCCTCCCGAGGAACTCCTCAGGACCTGGCTCGGGCCTCCGGCCGATTTGGACAG
GACTTCAGCACCTTCCTGGAAGCTGGTGTGGAGATGGCCGGACAGGCCCCGAGCCAGGAGGACCGAGCCC
AGGTGGTGTCCAACCTGAAGGGCATATCCATGTCTTCAAGCAAACTTCTCCTTGCCGCTAAGGCCTTGTC
CACAGACCCTGCTTCTCCCAACCTCAAGAGTCAGCTGGCTGCGGCTGCCCGGGCAGTGACGGACAGCATC
AACCAGCTCATCACCATGTGCACCCAGCAGGCACCTGGCCAGAAGGAGTGTGACAATGCACTTCGGCAGC
TAGAGACAGTCCGAGAACTCCTGGAGAATCCAGTCCAGCCCATCAACGACATGTCCTACTTCGGTTGCTT
GGACAGTGTCATGGAGAACTCCAAGGTCCTAGGTGAGGCCATGACTGGCATCTCCCAAAATGCCAAGAAT
GGAAATCTGCCGGAGTTTGGAGATGCCATTGCCACAGCCTCCAAGGCTCTCTGTGGCTTCACGGAGGCAG
CCGCACAGGCAGCATATCTAGTTGGTGTCTCTGACCCCAACAGCCAAGCTGGACAGCAAGGACTGGTGGA
ACCCACACAGTTTGCCCGTGCAAACCAGGCAATTCAGATGGCCTGTCAGAGTCTGGGGGAGCCTGGCTGT
ACCCAGGCCCAGGTGTTATCTGCAGCCACTATTGTAGCCAAACACACATCTGCATTGTGTAACAGCTGTC
GCCTGGCTTCCGCTAGGACTGCCAATCCCACTGCCAAGCGCCAGTTTGTACAGTCAGCCAAGGAGGTGGC
CAACAGTACAGCCAATCTTGTCAAGACCATCAAGGCACTAGATGGGGACTTCACAGAAGAGAACCGTGCC
CAGTGCCGAGCAGCCACAGCCCCTCTGCTGGAAGCTGTGGATAACCTGAGTGCCTTTGCCTCCAACCCTG
AGTTCTCCAGCGTCCCTGCCCAGATCAGCCCTGAGGGCAGAGCAGCCATGGAGCCCATTGTAATCTCTGC
TAAGACAATGTTGGAGAGTGCTGGAGGGCTCATCCAGACAGCTCGGGCGTTAGCAGTCAATCCCCGAGAC
CCCCCACGTTGGTCTGTGCTAGCTGGCCACTCTCGGACTGTCTCAGATTCCATCAAGAAACTTATTACAA
GCATGAGGGACAAAGCCCCAGGGCAGCTGGAGTGTGAGACAGCCATTGCGGCTCTGAACAGCTGCTTGCG
GGACCTAGATCAGGCTTCGCTTGCCGCTGTCAGCCAGCAGCTTGCTCCCCGTGAAGGAATCTCTCAAGAG
GCTTTGCACACCCAGATGCTCACTGCAGTGCAAGAAATTTCTCATCTCATTGAGCCGCTGGCCAGCGCTG
CTCGGGCTGAAGCCTCCCAGCTGGGACACAAGGTGTCCCAAATGGCCCAGTACTTTGAACCACTCACCCT
GGCTGCAGTGGGTGCTGCGTCTAAGACCCTGAGCCACCCGCAGCAGATGGCACTTCTGGACCAGACTAAA
ACGTTGGCAGAGTCTGCCTTGCAGTTGCTATATACTGCCAAGGAGGCTGGTGGTAACCCCAAGCAAGCAG
CACACACCCAGGAAGCCCTGGAGGAGGCTGTGCAGATGATGACAGAGGCCGTAGAAGACCTGACGACGAC
CCTCAACGAAGCAGCCAGTGCTGCAGGAGTCGTTGGCGGCATGGTGGACTCTATCACTCAGGCCATCAAC
CAGCTAGATGAAGGACCTATGGGTGACCCAGAAGGCTCATTCGTAGATTACCAGACAACCATGGTGAGGA
CAGCCAAGGCCATTGCTGTCACTGTTCAGGAGATGGTAACCAAGTCAAACACCAGCCCTGAAGAGCTAGG
CCCTCTTGCCAACCAGCTGACCAGTGACTATGGCCGACTGGCCTCACAAGCCAAGCCTGCAGCTGTGGCT
GCTGAAAATGAAGAGATAGGCGCTCACATCAAACACCGAGTACAGGAGCTGGGCCATGGCTGCTCTGCTC
TGGTCACCAAGGCAGGTGCCTTGCAGTGTAGCCCCAGTGATGTCTACACCAAGAAGGAGCTCATAGAGTG
TGCCCGCAGAGTGTCAGAGAAGGTCTCCCATGTTCTGGCTGCACTCCAGGCTGGGAATCGTGGTACCCAG
GCCTGCATTACAGCAGCCAGTGCTGTGTCTGGTATCATTGCTGACCTCGACACCACCATCATGTTCGCTA
CTGCTGGCACACTTAACCGTGAGGGTGCTGAAACTTTTGCTGACCACCGGGAGGGTATCTTAAAGACAGC
AAAGGTTCTTGTGGAGGACACCAAGGTCCTAGTGCAGAATGCAGCTGGGAGCCAGGAGAAGTTGGCACAA
GCCGCCCAGTCCTCCGTGGCCACCATTACCCGCCTCGCTGATGTGGTCAAGCTCGGTGCAGCCAGCCTAG
GAGCCGAAGACCCTGAAACTCAGGTGGTGCTGATCAATGCAGTAAAGGACGTAGCCAAGGCCCTGGGTGA
CCTCATCAGCGCTACGAAGGCTGCAGCGGGCAAAGTTGGGGATGACCCTGCAGTGTGGCAGCTCAAGAAC
TCTGCCAAGGTGATGGTGACCAATGTGACATCATTGCTCAAGACAGTGAAGGCTGTGGAAGATGAGGCCA
CCAAAGGCACACGGGCCCTAGAGGCAACCACAGAGCACATACGTCAGGAACTGGCGGTCTTCTGTTCCCC
AGAGCCACCTGCCAAGACCTCTACCCCTGAAGACTTCATCCGAATGACCAAGGGTATTACTATGGCAACA
GCCAAAGCCGTTGCTGCTGGCAATTCCTGTCGACAGGAAGATGTCATTGCCACAGCCAATCTGAGCCGAC
GGGCTATTGCGGACATGCTTCGGGCTTGCAAGGAAGCAGCTTTCCACCCAGAAGTGGCGCCTGATGTACG
GCTCCGAGCCCTGCACTATGGCCGGGAGTGTGCCAATGGTTACCTGGAACTGCTGGACCACGTGCTGCTG
ACCCTTCAGAAGCCAAACCCAGACCTGAAGCAGCAGCTAACTGGACACTCAAAGCGGGTTGCTGGCTCTG
TGACTGAGCTCATCCAGGCTGCTGAAGCCATGAAAGGAACAGAGTGGGTGGACCCAGAGGACCCTACTGT
CATTGCTGAGAATGAGCTCTTGGGAGCCGCAGCCGCCATCGAGGCTGCAGCCAAGAAGCTGGAGCAGCTG
AAGCCCAGGGCCAAACCCAAGGAGGCGGATGAGTCCTTGAACTTTGAGGAACAAATCCTAGAAGCTGCCA
AGTCCATCGCTGCAGCCACCAGTGCACTGGTAAAGGCTGCGTCAGCAGCCCAGAGGGAGCTGGTGGCTCA
AGGAAAGGTGGGCGCCATTCCAGCCAATGCACTGGATGATGGGCAGTGGTCGCAGGGCCTCATTTCCGCT
GCCCGTATGGTGGCTGCGGCCACCAACAATCTGTGTGAAGCAGCTAACGCAGCTGTCCAGGGCCATGCTA
GCCAGGAGAAACTCATTTCCTCAGCCAAGCAAGTAGCTGCCTCCACAGCTCAGCTCCTGGTAGCTTGCAA
GGTCAAAGCAGATCAGGACTCTGAGGCAATGAAACGGCTCCAGGCTGCTGGCAATGCAGTGAAGAGGGCC
TCAGATAACCTGGTAAAGGCGGCCCAGAAAGCTGCAGCCTTCGAAGACCAGGAGAATGAGACGGTGGTGG
TGAAGGAGAAAATGGTTGGGGGCATTGCCCAGATTATCGCAGCACAGGAAGAGATGCTTCGGAAGGAACG
AGAGCTGGAAGAGGCTCGGAAAAAGCTCGCCCAGATCCGGCAGCAGCAGTACAAGTTCTTGCCTTCAGAG
CTTCGAGACGAGCACGGCGCTGGGTCCGGGTCCGGGCAAGGGTCCGGCGCAGGCTCCGCGTCCCGATCAC
CGGTCGCCACCATGAGTGCGATTAAGCCAGACATGAAGATCAAACTCCGTATGGAAGGCAACGTAAACGG
GCACCACTTTGTGATCGACGGAGATGGTACAGGCAAGCCTTTTGAGGGAAAACAGAGTATGGATCTTGAA
GTCAAAGAGGGCGGACCTCTGCCTTTTGCCTTTGATATCCTGACCACTGCATTCCATTACGGCAACAGGG
TATTCGCCAAATATCCAGACAACATACAAGACTATTTTAAGCAGTCGTTTCCTAAGGGGTATTCGTGGGA
ACGAAGCTTGACTTTCGAAGACGGGGGCATTTGCATTGCCAGAAACGACATAACAATGGAAGGGGACACT
TTCTATAATAAAGTTCGATTTTATGGTACCAACTTTCCCGCCAATGGTCCAGTTATGCAGAAGAAGACGC
TGAAATGGGAGCCCTCCACTGAGAAAATGTATGTGCGTGATGGAGTGCTGACGGGTGATATTCATATGGC
TTTGTTGCTTGAAGGAAATGCCCATTACCGATGTGACTTCAGAACTACTTACAAAGCTAAGGAGAAGGGT
GTCAAGTTACCAGGCTACCACTTTGTGGACCACTGCATTGAGATTTTAAGCCATGACAAAGATTACAACA
AGGTTAAGCTGTATGAGCATGCTGTTGCTCATTCTGGATTGCCTGACAATGCCAGACGATAAGCGGCCGC
GACTCTAGATCATAATCAGCCATACCACATTTGTAGAGGTTTTACTTGCTTTAAAAAACCTCCCACACCT
CCCCCTGAACCTGAAACATAAAATGAATGCAATTGTTGTTGTTAACTTGTTTATTGCAGCTTATAATGGT
TACAAATAAAGCAATAGCATCACAAATTTCACAAATAAAGCATTTTTTTCACTGCATTCTAGTTGTGGTT
TGTCCAAACTCATCAATGTATCTTAAGGCGTAAATTGTAAGCGTTAATATTTTGTTAAAATTCGCGTTAA
ATTTTTGTTAAATCAGCTCATTTTTTAACCAATAGGCCGAAATCGGCAAAATCCCTTATAAATCAAAAGA
ATAGACCGAGATAGGGT
[37 nt withheld, positions 9328-9364]
AAAGAACGTGGACTCCAACGTCAAAGG
[49 nt withheld, positions 9392-9440]
T
[91 nt withheld, positions 9442-9532]
G
[124 nt withheld, positions 9534-9657]
CAGGTGGCACTTTTCGGGGAAATGTGCGCGGAACCCCTATTTGTTTATTTTTCTAAATACATTCAAATAT
GTATCCGCTCATGAGACAATAACCCTGATAAATGCTTCAATAATATTGAAAAAGGAAGAGTCCTGAGGCG
GAAAGAACCAGCTGTGGAATGTGTGTCAGTTAGGGTGTGGAAAGTCCCCAGGCTCCCCAGCAGGCAGAAG
TATGCAAAGCATGCATCTCAATTAGTCAGCAACCAGGTGTGGAAAGTCCCCAGGCTCCCCAGCAGGCAGA
AGTATGCAAAGCATGCATCTCAATTAGTCAGCAACCATAGTCCCGCCCCTAACTCCGCCCATCCCGCCCC
TAACTCCGCCCAGTTCCGCCCATTCTCCGCCCCATGGCTGACTAATTTTTTTTATTTATGCAGAGGCCGA
GGCCGCCTCGGCCTCTGAGCTATTCCAGAAGTAGTGAGGAGGCTTTTTTGGAGGCCTAGGCTTTTGCAAA
GATCGATCAAGAGACAGGATGAGGATCGTTTCGCATGATTGAACAAGATGGATTGCACGCAGGTTCTCCG
GCCGCTTGGGTGGAGAGGCTATTCGGCTATGACTGGGCACAACAGACAATCGGCTGCTCTGATGCCGCCG
TGTTCCGGCTGTCAGCGCAGGGGCGCCCGGTTCTTTTTGTCAAGACCGACCTGTCCGGTGCCCTGAATGA
ACTGCAAGACGAGGCAGCGCGGCTATCGTGGCTGGCCACGACGGGCGTTCCTTGCGCAGCTGTGCTCGAC
GTTGTCACTGAAGCGGGAAGGGACTGGCTGCTATTGGGCGAAGTGCCGGGGCAGGATCTCCTGTCATCTC
ACCTTGCTCCTGCCGAGAAAGTATCCATCATGGCTGATGCAATGCGGCGGCTGCATACGCTTGATCCGGC
TACCTGCCCATTCGACCACCAAGCGAAACATCGCATCGAGCGAGCACGTACTCGGATGGAAGCCGGTCTT
GTCGATCAGGATGATCTGGACGAAGAGCATCAGGGGCTCGCGCCAGCCGAACTGTTCGCCAGGCTCAAGG
CGAGCATGCCCGACGGCGAGGATCTCGTCGTGACCCATGGCGATGCCTGCTTGCCGAATATCATGGTGGA
AAATGGCCGCTTTTCTGGATTCATCGACTGTGGCCGGCTGGGTGTGGCGGACCGCTATCAGGACATAGCG
TTGGCTACCCGTGATATTGCTGAAGAGCTTGGCGGCGAATGGGCTGACCGCTTCCTCGTGCTTTACGGTA
TCGCCGCTCCCGATTCGCAGCGCATCGCCTTCTATCGCCTTCTTGACGAGTTCTTCTGAGCGGGACTCTG
GGGTTCGAAATGACCGACCAAGCGACGCCCAACCTGCCATCACGAGATTTCGATTCCACCGCCGCCTTCT
ATGAAAGGTTGGGCTTCGGAATCGTTTTCCGGGACGCCGGCTGGATGATCCTCCAGCGCGGGGATCTCAT
GCTGGAGTTCTTCGCCCACCCTAGGGGGAGGCTAACTGAAACACGGAAGGAGACAATACCGGAAGGAACC
CGCGCTATGACGGCAATAAAAAGACAGAATAAAACGCACGGTGTTGGGTCGTTTGTTCATAAACGCGGGG
TTCGGTCCCAGGGCTGGCACTCTGTCGATACCCCACCGAGACCCCATTGGGGCCAATACGCCCGCGTTTC
TTCCTTTTCCCCACCCCACCCCCCAAGTTCGGGTGAAGGCCCAGGGCTCGCAGCCAACGTCGGGGCGGCA
GGCCCTGCCATAGCCTCAGGTTACTCATATATACTTTAGATTGATTTAAAACTTCATTTTTAATTTAAAA
GGATCTAGGTGAAGATCCTTTTTGATAATCTCATGACCAAAATCCCTTAACGTGAGTTTTCGTTCCACTG
AGCGTCAGACCCCGTAGAAAAGATCAAAGGATCTTCTTGAGATCCTTTTTTTCTGCGCGTAATCTGCTGC
TTGCAAACAAAAAAACCACCGCTACCAGCGGTGGTTTGTTTGCCGGATCAAGAGCTACCAACTCTTTTTC
CGAAGGTAACTGGCTTCAGCAGAGCGCAGATACCAAATACTGTTCTTCTAGTGTAGCCGTAGTTAGGCCA
CCACTTCAAGAACTCTGTAGCACCGCCTACATACCTCGCTCTGCTAATCCTGTTACCAGTGGCTGCTGCC
AGTGGCGATAAGTCGTGTCTTACCGGGTTGGACTCAAGACGATAGTTACCGGATAAGGCGCAGCGGTCGG
GCTGAACGGGGGGTTCGTGCACACAGCCCAGCTTGGAGCGAACGACCTACACCGAACTGAGATACCTACA
GCGTGAGCTATGAGAAAGCGCCACGCTTCCCGAAGGGAGAAAGGCGGACAGGTATCCGGTAAGCGGCAGG
GTCGGAACAGGAGAGCGCACGAGGGAGCTTCCAGGGGGAAACGCCTGGTATCTTTATAGTCCTGTCGGGT
TTCGCCACCTCTGACTTGAGCGTCGATTTTTGTGATGCTCGTCAGGGGGGCGGAGCCTATGGAAAAACGC
CAGCAACGCGGCCTTTTTACGGTTCCTGGCCTTTTGCTGGCCTTTTGCTCACATGTTCTTTCCTGCGTTA
TCCCCTGATTCTGTGGATAACCGTATTACCGCCATGCATTAGTTATTAATAGTAATCAATTACGGGGTCA
TTAGTTCATAGCCCATATATGGAGTTCCG
Features (pLannotate 1.2.2; 15 found; start..end, strand, type, name):
      1..304     +  enhancer       CMV enhancer: human cytomegalovirus immediate early enhancer
    305..508     +  promoter       CMV promoter: human cytomegalovirus (CMV) immediate early promoter
    531..575     +  misc_feature   MCS (fragment): multiple cloning site
    583..8205    +  CDS            Tln1: TLN1_MOUSE - Also known as Tln. Experimental evidence at protein level: Swiss-Prot protein existence level 1. Probably involved in connections of major cytoskeletal structures to the plasma membrane. High molecular weight cytoskeletal protein concentrated at regions of cell-substratum contact and, in lymphocytes, at cell-cell contacts. From Mus musculus (Mouse).
   8272..8952    +  CDS            mEos2: monomeric variant of green-to-red photoswitchable fluorescent protein EosFP (McKinney et al., 2009)
   8968..9051    +  CDS            large T antigen (fragment): large T antigen from SV40 (simian virus 40)
   9074..9195    +  polyA_signal   SV40 poly(A) signal: SV40 polyadenylation signal
   9229..9657    -  rep_origin     f1 ori (sequence partly withheld): f1 bacteriophage origin of replication; arrow indicates direction of (+) strand synthesis
   9684..9788    +  promoter       AmpR promoter: bla
   9790..10147   +  promoter       SV40 promoter: SV40 enhancer and early promoter
  10182..10976   +  CDS            NeoR/KanR: aminoglycoside phosphotransferase from Tn5; aph(3')-II (or nptII); confers resistance to neomycin, kanamycin, and G418 (Geneticin®)
  10997..11149   +  CDS            ble (fragment): BLE_KLEPN - Experimental evidence at protein level: Swiss-Prot protein existence level 1. Binding protein with a strong affinity to the bleomycin family of antibiotics. Binds to CL990; an antimitotic-antibiotic compound. From Klebsiella pneumoniae.
  11208..11255   +  polyA_signal   HSV TK poly(A) signal: herpes simplex virus thymidine kinase polyadenylation signal (Cole and Stacy, 1985)
  11584..12172   +  rep_origin     ori: high-copy-number ColE1/pMB1/pBR322/pUC origin of replication
  12287..12346   +  enhancer       CMV enhancer (fragment): human cytomegalovirus immediate early enhancer
