[The description below was written by a language model from this plasmid's Addgene catalogue record and pLannotate feature annotations shown in this document.]
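Description:
mEos2-Talin-N-22 is a mammalian expression plasmid built on the mEos2-N1 backbone, an N1-style fusion vector in which the gene of interest sits upstream of the fluorescent protein. The sequenced record is about 12.3 kb. It is maintained in E. coli through a high-copy ColE1/pUC-type origin. A single Tn5 aminoglycoside phosphotransferase gene (NeoR/KanR) is preceded by both a bacterial bla-type promoter and the SV40 enhancer/early promoter and is terminated by an HSV TK polyadenylation signal. This arrangement gives kanamycin resistance in bacteria and G418 selection in mammalian cells. An f1 origin is also present. The short "ble" and "large T antigen" fragments in the feature table appear to be residual backbone sequence flagged by automated annotation rather than functional genes.

The payload is the mouse talin-1 (Tln1) coding sequence, roughly 7.6 kb, driven by the human CMV immediate-early enhancer and promoter and followed by an SV40 poly(A) signal. mEos2 is placed downstream of talin after a short gap of about 22 codons, consistent with the "22" in the name, so the tag is at the C terminus of the fusion. mEos2 is a monomeric green-to-red photoconvertible fluorescent protein. The record lists excitation/emission of 505/516 nm for the green form and 569/581 nm for the red form.

Talin is a large cytoskeletal protein concentrated at cell-substratum contacts, and the record gives the fusion's localization as focal adhesions. The photoconvertible tag suits single-molecule localization imaging such as PALM-type super-resolution microscopy. This fits the associated publication on the nanoscale architecture of integrin-based adhesions, where the position of the tag on the protein is informative.
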