Addgene plasmid #57420: mEos2-Talin-N-22
Purpose: Localization: Focal Adhesions, Excitation: 505 / 569, Emission: 516 / 581
Depositing lab: Michael Davidson. Depositing organization: Florida State University, Tallahassee. Publication: Nanoscale architecture of integrin-based cell adhesions. Kanchanawong P, Shtengel G, Pasapera AM, Ramko EB, Davidson MW, Hess HF, Waterman CM. Nature. 2010 Nov 25;468(7323):580-4. doi: 10.1038/nature09621. PubMed 21107430.
Backbone
  Vector backbone: mEos2-N1
  Backbone size w/o insert (bp): 4750
  Vector type: Mammalian Expression
  Selectable markers: Neomycin (select with G418)
Growth in bacteria
  Bacterial resistance: Kanamycin, 50 μg/mL
  Growth temperature: 37°C
  Growth strain: DH5alpha
  Copy number: High Copy
Gene/Insert
  Gene/Insert name: Talin (alt name: NM_011602.5)
  Species: M. musculus (mouse)
  Promoter: CMV
  Tag / fusion protein: mEos2 (C terminal on backbone)
  Cloning method: Unknown
  Sequencing primers: 5′ CMV-F; 3′ SV40pA-R
Terms and licenses: Academic/Nonprofit Terms; Industry Terms
Depositor comments: . Excitation = 505 / 569; Emission = 516 / 581
How to cite: mEos2-Talin-N-22 was a gift from Michael Davidson (Addgene plasmid # 57420 ; http://n2t.net/addgene:57420 ; RRID:Addgene_57420)
