>Addgene plasmid #57420 | mEos2-Talin-N-22 | depositor partial sequence | sequence record 88554 | insert sequence
AGATCCGCTAGCGCTACCGGACTCAGATCTCGAGCTCAAGCTTCGAATTCTAGCCACCATGGTTGCGCTT
TCGCTGAAGATTAGCATTGGGAATGTGGTGAAGACGATGCAATTTGAGCCATCTACCATGGTGTACGACG
CCTGCCGCATGATTCGTGAGCGGATCCCAGAGGCCCTGGCTGGCCCTCCCAACGACTTTGGGCTCTTTCT
GTCAGATGATGACCCCAAAAAAGGCATCTGGCTAGAGGCTGGGAAAGCTTTGGACTACTACATGCTCCGA
AATGGGGACACCATGGAGTACAGAAAAAAGCAGAGACCCCTGAAGATACGGATGTTAGACGGAACGGTGA
AGACTATCATGGTGGATGACTCCAAGACCGTCACAGACATGCTCATGACCATTTGTGCCCGAATTGGTAT
CACCAACCATGATGAGTATTCACTGGTTCGAGAGCTGATGGAAGAAAAGAAAGATGAGGGGACAGGGACC
CTGAGAAAAGACAAGACCCTACTGCGAGATGAAAAGAAGATGGAGAAGCTAAAGCAGAAGTTGCACACAG
ACGATGAGTTGAACTGGCTGGACCATGGGCGGACACTGAGGGAACAGGGAGTGGAAGAGCATGAGACGTT
GCTGCTGCGGAGAAAGTTCTTCTACTCAGACCAGAATGTGGATTCCCGAGACCCTGTACAGCTGAACCTT
CTCTATGTGCAGGCACGAGATGACATCCTGAATGGCTCCCATCCTGTCTCCTTTGACAAGGCCTGTGAAT
TTGCAGGCTTCCAGTGCCAGATCCAGTTTGGACCTCACAATGAACAGAAGCACAAGGCTGGCTTCCTTGA
CCTGAAGGACTTCCTGCCCAAGGAGTATGTGAAGCAGAAGGGAGAGCGTAAGATCTTTCAGGCACACAAG
AATTGTGGGCAGATGAGTGAAATTGAGGCCAAGGTACGCTACGTGAAGCTGGCCCGTTCCCTCAAGACTT
ACGGTGTCTCCTTCTTCCTAGTCAAGGAAAAGATGAAGGGGAAGAATAAACTGGTGCCCAGGCTGTTGGG
CATCACTAAGGAGTGTGTGATGCGTGTGGATGAGAAGACCAAGGAGGTGATTCAGGAATGGAGCCTCACC
AACATCAAACGCTGGGCTGCCTCTCCCAAGAGCTTTACTCTGGACTTTGGAGACTATCAGGATGGCTACT
ACTCAGTACAGACGACAGAAGGCGAGCAGATCGCACAGCTCATTGCTGGCTACATAGATATCATCCTTAA
GAAGAAAAAAAGCAAGGACCATTTTGGGCTGGAGGGAGATGAAGAGTCTACTATGTTGGAGGACTCAGTG
TCTCCCAAAAAGTCAACAGTCCTTCAGCAGCAGTACAACCGAGTGGGGAAAGTGGAGCACGGCTCTGTGG
CTCTGCCAGCCATCATGCGCTCTGGAGCCTCTGGTCCTGAGAATTTCCAGGTGGGGAGCATGCCACCTGC
CCAGCAGCAGATCACCAGTGGCCAGATGCACCGAGGACACATGCCACCTCTGACTTCAGCCCAGCAGGCG
CTCACTGGAACCATTAACTCCAGCATGCAGGCTGTGCAGGCTGCCCAGGCCACTCTGGATGACTTTGAGA
CTCTACCCCCTCTTGGCCAGGATGCTGCCTCCAAAGCTTGGCGTAAGAACAAGATGGATGAATCAAAGCA
TGAGATCCACTCCCAGGTAGATGCCATCACAGCTGGCACTGCCTCTGTGGTAAACCTGACAGCAGGAGAT
CCTGCAGAGACAGACTATACAGCAGTGGGCTGTGCAGTCACCACCATCTCTTCCAACCTGACGGAGATGT
CCCGTGGGGTGAAGCTATTGGCTGCCCTGCTGGAGGATGAAGGCGGCAATGGCCGGCCCCTTCTGCAAGC
AGCAAAGGGCCTTGCAGGGGCTGTGTCGGAACTGCTTCGCAGTGCTCAGCCCGCCAGCGCTGAGCCTCGT
CAGAACCTGCTGCAGGCAGCCGGGAACGTGGGCCAGGCCAGTGGGGAGCTGTTGCAGCAAATTGGGGAAA
GTGACACTGACCCCCACTTCCAGGATGTTCTAATGCAGCTAGCAAACGCAGTGGCAAGTGCTGCAGCCGC
CCTGGTCCTCAAGGCCAAGAGTGTGGCCCAGCGCACAGAGGATTCCGGGCTTCAGACCCAAGTGATTGCT
GCAGCTACGCAATGTGCTCTGTCCACTTCCCAGCTGGTGGCCTGTACCAAGGTGGTAGCACCTACAATCA
GCTCACCTGTGTGCCAAGAACAGCTAGTCGAGGCTGGGCGACTGGTGGCCAAAGCTGTGGAGGGCTGTGT
GTCTGCCTCGCAAGCAGCTACAGAAGATGGACAGCTGCTTCGAGGGGTAGGAGCAGCAGCCACGGCTGTC
ACCCAGGCCCTCAATGAGCTGCTGCAGCACGTGAAGGCCCACGCCACCGGAGCTGGGCCTGCCGGTCGGT
ATGACCAAGCCACTGATACCATCCTCACCGTCACTGAAAACATCTTCAGCTCCATGGGTGATGCTGGGGA
GATGGTGCGCCAGGCCCGCATCCTGGCCCAAGCCACCTCAGACCTGGTCAATGCTATCAAGGCCGATGCT
GAGGGGGAGAGTGATCTGGAGAACTCTAGAAAGCTCCTGAGTGCTGCCAAGATCCTCGCTGATGCCACCG
CCAAGATGGTGGAGGCGGCCAAGGGAGCAGCCGCCCACCCTGACAGTGAGGAACAGCAGCAGCGACTGCG
TGAAGCAGCTGAGGGGCTTCGCATGGCCACCAATGCAGCTGCGCAGAACGCCATCAAGAAGAAGTTGGTG
CAGCGCCTGGAGCATGCAGCCAAGCAAGCTGCAGCCTCTGCAACACAGACCATTGCTGCAGCCCAACATG
CAGCCTCTGCCCCCAAGGCCTCTGCGGGCCCCCAGCCCCTACTGGTGCAGAGCTGTAAGGCCGTGGCAGA
GCAGATTCCGTTGCTGGTGCAGGGTGTCCGAGGAAGTCAAGCTCAGCCTGACAGCCCTAGTGCTCAGCTC
GCCCTCATTGCTGCCAGCCAGAGCTTCCTGCAGCCAGGTGGGAAGATGGTGGCAGCGGCAAAAGCCTCAG
TGCCAACAATTCAGGACCAGGCTTCAGCGATGCAGCTGAGTCAGTGCGCAAAGAACCTAGGCACTGCCCT
GGCCGAGCTGCGCACTGCTGCTCAGAAGGCTCAGGAGGCATGTGGACCTTTGGAGATGGATTCTGCACTG
AGTGTTGTACAAAATCTAGAGAAAGACCTACAGGAAATAAAAGCAGCAGCTCGAGATGGCAAGCTTAAGC
CCTTACCTGGGGAAACAATGGAGAAGTGTACCCAAGATCTTGGCAACAGCACCAAAGCGGTGAGCTCTGC
CATCGCCAAGCTGCTGGGGGAGATTGCCCAGGGCAACGAGAACTATGCAGGTATTGCAGCTCGGGATGTA
GCTGGTGGACTAAGGTCACTAGCCCAGGCTGCGCGGGGTGTGGCTGCGCTGACATCAGATCCTGCAGTGC
AGGCCATTGTGCTTGACACAGCCAGCGACGTTCTGGACAAGGCCAGCAGCCTCATTGAAGAGGCAAAAAA
AGCATCTGGACACCCAGGGGACCCAGAAAGCCAGCAAAGGCTTGCTCAGGTAGCTAAAGCAGTGACCCAA
GCCCTGAACCGCTGTGTCAGCTGCCTGCCTGGCCAAAGAGACGTGGATAATGCCCTACGAGCCGTTGGAG
ATGCCAGCAAGCGACTCCTGAGTGACTTGCTTCCTCCAAGCACGGGGACATTTCAAGAAGCACAGAGCCG
ATTGAATGAAGCTGCAGCTGGGTTAAATCAGGCCGCCACAGAACTGGTGCAAGCCTCCCGAGGAACTCCT
CAGGACCTGGCTCGGGCCTCCGGCCGATTTGGACAGGACTTCAGCACCTTCCTGGAAGCTGGTGTGGAGA
TGGCCGGACAGGCCCCGAGCCAGGAGGACCGAGCCCAGGTGGTGTCCAACCTGAAGGGCATATCCATGTC
TTCAAGCAAACTTCTCCTTGCCGCTAAGGCCTTGTCCACAGACCCTGCTTCTCCCAACCTCAAGAGTCAG
CTGGCTGCGGCTGCCCGGGCAGTGACGGACAGCATCAACCAGCTCATCACCATGTGCACCCAGCAGGCAC
CTGGCCAGAAGGAGTGTGACAATGCACTTCGGCAGCTAGAGACAGTCCGAGAACTCCTGGAGAATCCAGT
CCAGCCCATCAACGACATGTCCTACTTCGGTTGCTTGGACAGTGTCATGGAGAACTCCAAGGTCCTAGGT
GAGGCCATGACTGGCATCTCCCAAAATGCCAAGAATGGAAATCTGCCGGAGTTTGGAGATGCCATTGCCA
CAGCCTCCAAGGCTCTCTGTGGCTTCACGGAGGCAGCCGCACAGGCAGCATATCTAGTTGGTGTCTCTGA
CCCCAACAGCCAAGCTGGACAGCAAGGACTGGTGGAACCCACACAGTTTGCCCGTGCAAACCAGGCAATT
CAGATGGCCTGTCAGAGTCTGGGGGAGCCTGGCTGTACCCAGGCCCAGGTGTTATCTGCAGCCACTATTG
TAGCCAAACACACATCTGCATTGTGTAACAGCTGTCGCCTGGCTTCCGCTAGGACTGCCAATCCCACTGC
CAAGCGCCAGTTTGTACAGTCAGCCAAGGAGGTGGCCAACAGTACAGCCAATCTTGTCAAGACCATCAAG
GCACTAGATGGGGACTTCACAGAAGAGAACCGTGCCCAGTGCCGAGCAGCCACAGCCCCTCTGCTGGAAG
CTGTGGATAACCTGAGTGCCTTTGCCTCCAACCCTGAGTTCTCCAGCGTCCCTGCCCAGATCAGCCCTGA
GGGCAGAGCAGCCATGGAGCCCATTGTAATCTCTGCTAAGACAATGTTGGAGAGTGCTGGAGGGCTCATC
CAGACAGCTCGGGCGTTAGCAGTCAATCCCCGAGACCCCCCACGTTGGTCTGTGCTAGCTGGCCACTCTC
GGACTGTCTCAGATTCCATCAAGAAACTTATTACAAGCATGAGGGACAAAGCCCCAGGGCAGCTGGAGTG
TGAGACAGCCATTGCGGCTCTGAACAGCTGCTTGCGGGACCTAGATCAGGCTTCGCTTGCCGCTGTCAGC
CAGCAGCTTGCTCCCCGTGAAGGAATCTCTCAAGAGGCTTTGCACACCCAGATGCTCACTGCAGTGCAAG
AAATTTCTCATCTCATTGAGCCGCTGGCCAGCGCTGCTCGGGCTGAAGCCTCCCAGCTGGGACACAAGGT
GTCCCAAATGGCCCAGTACTTTGAACCACTCACCCTGGCTGCAGTGGGTGCTGCGTCTAAGACCCTGAGC
CACCCGCAGCAGATGGCACTTCTGGACCAGACTAAAACGTTGGCAGAGTCTGCCTTGCAGTTGCTATATA
CTGCCAAGGAGGCTGGTGGTAACCCCAAGCAAGCAGCACACACCCAGGAAGCCCTGGAGGAGGCTGTGCA
GATGATGACAGAGGCCGTAGAAGACCTGACGACGACCCTCAACGAAGCAGCCAGTGCTGCAGGAGTCGTT
GGCGGCATGGTGGACTCTATCACTCAGGCCATCAACCAGCTAGATGAAGGACCTATGGGTGACCCAGAAG
GCTCATTCGTAGATTACCAGACAACCATGGTGAGGACAGCCAAGGCCATTGCTGTCACTGTTCAGGAGAT
GGTAACCAAGTCAAACACCAGCCCTGAAGAGCTAGGCCCTCTTGCCAACCAGCTGACCAGTGACTATGGC
CGACTGGCCTCACAAGCCAAGCCTGCAGCTGTGGCTGCTGAAAATGAAGAGATAGGCGCTCACATCAAAC
ACCGAGTACAGGAGCTGGGCCATGGCTGCTCTGCTCTGGTCACCAAGGCAGGTGCCTTGCAGTGTAGCCC
CAGTGATGTCTACACCAAGAAGGAGCTCATAGAGTGTGCCCGCAGAGTGTCAGAGAAGGTCTCCCATGTT
CTGGCTGCACTCCAGGCTGGGAATCGTGGTACCCAGGCCTGCATTACAGCAGCCAGTGCTGTGTCTGGTA
TCATTGCTGACCTCGACACCACCATCATGTTCGCTACTGCTGGCACACTTAACCGTGAGGGTGCTGAAAC
TTTTGCTGACCACCGGGAGGGTATCTTAAAGACAGCAAAGGTTCTTGTGGAGGACACCAAGGTCCTAGTG
CAGAATGCAGCTGGGAGCCAGGAGAAGTTGGCACAAGCCGCCCAGTCCTCCGTGGCCACCATTACCCGCC
TCGCTGATGTGGTCAAGCTCGGTGCAGCCAGCCTAGGAGCCGAAGACCCTGAAACTCAGGTGGTGCTGAT
CAATGCAGTAAAGGACGTAGCCAAGGCCCTGGGTGACCTCATCAGCGCTACGAAGGCTGCAGCGGGCAAA
GTTGGGGATGACCCTGCAGTGTGGCAGCTCAAGAACTCTGCCAAGGTGATGGTGACCAATGTGACATCAT
TGCTCAAGACAGTGAAGGCTGTGGAAGATGAGGCCACCAAAGGCACACGGGCCCTAGAGGCAACCACAGA
GCACATACGTCAGGAACTGGCGGTCTTCTGTTCCCCAGAGCCACCTGCCAAGACCTCTACCCCTGAAGAC
TTCATCCGAATGACCAAGGGTATTACTATGGCAACAGCCAAAGCCGTTGCTGCTGGCAATTCCTGTCGAC
AGGAAGATGTCATTGCCACAGCCAATCTGAGCCGACGGGCTATTGCGGACATGCTTCGGGCTTGCAAGGA
AGCAGCTTTCCACCCAGAAGTGGCGCCTGATGTACGGCTCCGAGCCCTGCACTATGGCCGGGAGTGTGCC
AATGGTTACCTGGAACTGCTGGACCACGTGCTGCTGACCCTTCAGAAGCCAAACCCAGACCTGAAGCAGC
AGCTAACTGGACACTCAAAGCGGGTTGCTGGCTCTGTGACTGAGCTCATCCAGGCTGCTGAAGCCATGAA
AGGAACAGAGTGGGTGGACCCAGAGGACCCTACTGTCATTGCTGAGAATGAGCTCTTGGGAGCCGCAGCC
GCCATCGAGGCTGCAGCCAAGAAGCTGGAGCAGCTGAAGCCCAGGGCCAAACCCAAGGAGGCGGATGAGT
CCTTGAACTTTGAGGAACAAATCCTAGAAGCTGCCAAGTCCATCGCTGCAGCCACCAGTGCACTGGTAAA
GGCTGCGTCAGCAGCCCAGAGGGAGCTGGTGGCTCAAGGAAAGGTGGGCGCCATTCCAGCCAATGCACTG
GATGATGGGCAGTGGTCGCAGGGCCTCATTTCCGCTGCCCGTATGGTGGCTGCGGCCACCAACAATCTGT
GTGAAGCAGCTAACGCAGCTGTCCAGGGCCATGCTAGCCAGGAGAAACTCATTTCCTCAGCCAAGCAAGT
AGCTGCCTCCACAGCTCAGCTCCTGGTAGCTTGCAAGGTCAAAGCAGATCAGGACTCTGAGGCAATGAAA
CGGCTCCAGGCTGCTGGCAATGCAGTGAAGAGGGCCTCAGATAACCTGGTAAAGGCGGCCCAGAAAGCTG
CAGCCTTCGAAGACCAGGAGAATGAGACGGTGGTGGTGAAGGAGAAAATGGTTGGGGGCATTGCCCAGAT
TATCGCAGCACAGGAAGAGATGCTTCGGAAGGAACGAGAGCTGGAAGAGGCTCGGAAAAAGCTCGCCCAG
ATCCGGCAGCAGCAGTACAAGTTCTTGCCTTCAGAGCTTCGAGACGAGCACGGCGCTGGGTCCGGGTCCG
GGCAAGGGTCCGGCGCAGGCTCCGCGTCCCGATCACCGGTCGCCACCATGAGTGCGATTAAGCCAGACAT
GAAGATCAAACTCCGTATGGAAGGCAACGTAAACGGGCACCACTTTGTGATCGACGGAGATGGTACAGGC
AAGCCTTTTGAGGGAAAACAGAGTATGGATCTTGAAGTCAAAGAGGGCGGACCTCTGCCTTTTGCCTTTG
ATATCCTGACCACTGCATTCCATTACGGCAACAGGGTATTCGCCAAATATCCAGACAACATACAAGACTA
TTTTAAGCAGTCGTTTCCTAAGGGGTATTCGTGGGAACGAAGCTTGACTTTCGAAGACGGGGGCATTTGC
ATTGCCAGAAACGACATAACAATGGAAGGGGACACTTTCTATAATAAAGTTCGATTTTATGGTACCAACT
TTCCCGCCAATGGTCCAGTTATGCAGAAGAAGACGCTGAAATGGGAGCCCTCCACTGAGAAAATGTATGT
GCGTGATGGAGTGCTGACGGGTGATATTCATATGGCTTTGTTGCTTGAAGGAAATGCCCATTACCGATGT
GACTTCAGAACTACTTACAAAGCTAAGGAGAAGGGTGTCAAGTTACCAGGCTACCACTTTGTGGACCACT
GCATTGAGATTTTAAGCCATGACAAAGATTACAACAAGGTTAAGCTGTATGAGCATGCTGTTGCTCATTC
TGGATTGCCTGACAATGCCAGACGATAAGCGGCCGCGACTCTAGATCATAATCAGCCAT
