>Addgene plasmid #57420 | mEos2-Talin-N-22 | addgene partial sequence | sequence record 114585 | CMV-F 5'-CGCAAATGGGCGGTAGGCGTG-3'
CTAGCCACCATGGTTGCGCTTTCGCTGAAGATTAGCATTGGGAATGTGGTGAAGACGATGCAATTTGAGC
CATCTACCATGGTGTACGACGCCTGCCGCATGATTCGTGAGCGGATCCCAGAGGCCCTGGCTGGCCCTCC
CAACGACTTTGGGCTCTTTCTGTCAGATGATGACCCCAAAAAAGGCATCTGGCTAGAGGCTGGGAAAGCT
TTGGACTACTACATGCTCCGAAATGGGGACACCATGGAGTACAGAAAAAAGCAGAGACCCCTGAAGATAC
GGATGTTAGACGGAACGGTGAAGACTATCATGGTGGATGACTCCAAGACCGTCACAGACATGCTCATGAC
CATTTGTGCCCGAATTGGTATCACCAACCATGATGAGTATTCACTGGTTCGAGAGCTGATGGAAGAAAAG
AAAGATGAGGGGACAGGGACCCTGAGAAAAGACAAGACCCTACTGCGAGATGAAAAGAAGATGGAGAAGC
TAAAGCAGAAGTTGCACACAGACGATGAGTTGAACTGGCTGGACCATGGGCGGACACTGAGGGAACAGGG
AGTGGAAGAGCATGAGACGTTGCTGCTGCGGAGAAAGTTCTTCTACTCAGACCAGAATGTGGATTCCCGA
GACCCTGTACAGCTGAACCTTCTCTATGTGCAGGCACGAG
