>Addgene plasmid #57420 | mEos2-Talin-N-22 | addgene partial sequence | sequence record 115123 | SV40pA-R 5'-GAAATTTGTGATGCTATTGC-3'
CAACAACAATTGCATTCATTTTATGTTTCAGGTTCAGGGGGAGGTGTGGGAGGTTTTTTAAAGCAAGTAA
AACCTCTACAAATGTGGTATGGCTGATTATGATCTAGAGTCGCGGCCGCTTATCGTCTGGCATTGTCAGG
CAATCCAGAATGAGCAACAGCATGCTCATACAGCTTAACCTTGTTGTAATCTTTGTCATGGCTTAAAATC
TCAATGCAGTGGTCCACAAAGTGGTAGCCTGGTAACTTGACACCCTTCTCCTTAGCTTTGTAAGTAGTTC
TGAAGTCACATCGGTAATGGGCATTTCCTTCAAGCAACAAAGCCATATGAATATCACCCGTCAGCACTCC
ATCACGCACATACATTTTCTCAGTGGAGGGCTCCCATTTCAGCGTCTTCTTCTGCATAACTGGACCATTG
GCGGGAAAGTTGGTACCATAAAATCGAACTTTATTATAGAAAGTGTCCCCTTCCATTGTTATGTCGTTTC
TGGCAATGCAAATGCCCCCGTCTTCGAAAGTCAAGCTTCGTTCCCACGAATACCCCTTAGGAAACGACTG
CTTAAAATAGTCTTGTATGTTGTCTGGATATTTGGCGAATACCCTGTTGCCGTAATGGAATGCAGTGGTC
AGGATATCAAAGGCAAAAGGCAGAGGTCCGCCCTCTTTGACTTCAAGATCCATACTCTGTTTTCCCTCAA
AAGGCTTGCCTGTACCATCTCCGTCGATCACAAAGTGGTGCCCGTTTACGTTGCCTTCCATACGGAGTTT
GATCTTCATGTCTGGCTTAATCGCACTCATGGTGGCGACCGGTGATCGGGACGCGGAGCC
